>Addgene plasmid #163323 | eSpCas9(1.1)-ABL1-gRNA2-exon4 | depositor partial sequence | sequence record 316680 | gRNA site using U6 F primer: GAGGGCCTATTTCCCATGATTCC
TTGGAATTAATTTGACTGTAAACACAAAGATATTAGTACAAAATACGTGACGTAGAAAGTAATAATTTCT
TGGGTAGTTTGCAGTTTTAAAATTATGTTTTAAAATGGACTATCATATGCTTACCGTAACTTGAAAGTAT
TTCGATTTCTTGGCTTTATATATCTTGTGGAAAGGACGAAACACCGAAGAAATACAGCCTGACGGGTTTT
AGAGCTAGAAATAGCAAGTTAAAATAAGGCTAGTCCGTTATCAACTTGAAAAAGTGGCACCGAGTCGGTG
CTTTTTTGTTTTAGAGCTAGAAATAGCAAGTTAAAATAAGGCTAGTCCGTTTTTAGCGCGTGCGCCAATT
CTGCAGACAAATGGCTCTAGAGGTACCCGTTACATAACTTACGGTAAATGGCCCGCCTGGCTGACCGCCC
AACGA
