>Addgene plasmid #163323 | eSpCas9(1.1)-ABL1-gRNA2-exon4 | addgene partial sequence | sequence record 325137 | Addgene NGS Result
GAGGGCCTATTTCCCATGATTCCTTCATATTTGCATATACGATACAAGGCTGTTAGAGAGATAATTGGAA
TTAATTTGACTGTAAACACAAAGATATTAGTACAAAATACGTGACGTAGAAAGTAATAATTTCTTGGGTA
GTTTGCAGTTTTAAAATTATGTTTTAAAATGGACTATCATATGCTTACCGTAACTTGAAAGTATTTCGAT
TTCTTGGCTTTATATATCTTGTGGAAAGGACGAAACACCGAAGAAATACAGCCTGACGGGTTTTAGAGCT
AGAAATAGCAAGTTAAAATAAGGCTAGTCCGTTATCAACTTGAAAAAGTGGCACCGAGTCGGTGCTTTTT
TGTTTTAGAGCTAGAAATAGCAAGTTAAAATAAGGCTAGTCCGTTTTTAGCGCGTGCGCCAATTCTGCAG
ACAAATGGCTCTAGAGGTACCCGTTACATAACTTACGGTAAATGGCCCGCCTGGCTGACCGCCCAACGAC
CCCCGCCCATTGACGTCAATAGTAACGCCAATAGGGACTTTCCATTGACGTCAATGGGTGGAGTATTTAC
GGTAAACTGCCCACTTGGCAGTACATCAAGTGTATCATATGCCAAGTACGCCCCCTATTGACGTCAATGA
CGGTAAATGGCCCGCCTGGCATTGTGCCCAGTACATGACCTTATGGGACTTTCCTACTTGGCAGTACATC
TACGTATTAGTCATCGCTATTACCATGGTCGAGGTGAGCCCCACGTTCTGCTTCACTCTCCCCATCTCCC
CCCCCTCCCCACCCCCAATTTTGTATTTATTTATTTTTTAATTATTTTGTGCAGCGATGGGGGCGGGGGG
GGGGGGNNNNCGCCAGGCGGGGCGGGGCGGGGCGAGGGGCGGGGCGGGGCGAGGCGGAGAGGTGCGGCGG
CAGCCAATCAGAGCGGCGCGCTCCGAAAGTTTCCTTTTATGGCGAGGCGGCGGCGGCGGCGGCCCTATAA
AAAGCGAAGCGCGCGGCGGGCGGGAGTCGCTGCGCGCTGCCTTCGCCCCGTGCCCCGCTCCGCCGCCGCC
TCGCGCCGCCCGCCCCGGCTCTGACTGACCGCGTTACTCCCACAGGTGAGCGGGCGGGACGGCCCTTCTC
CTCCGGGCTGTAATTAGCTGAGCAAGAGGTAAGGGTTTAAGGGATGGTTGGTTGGTGGGGTATTAATGTT
TAATTACCTGGAGCACCTGCCTGAAATCACTTTTTTTCAGGTTGGACCGGTGCCACCATGGACTATAAGG
ACCACGACGGAGACTACAAGGATCATGATATTGATTACAAAGACGATGACGATAAGATGGCCCCAAAGAA
GAAGCGGAAGGTCGGTATCCACGGAGTCCCAGCAGCCGACAAGAAGTACAGCATCGGCCTGGACATCGGC
ACCAACTCTGTGGGCTGGGCCGTGATCACCGACGAGTACAAGGTGCCCAGCAAGAAATTCAAGGTGCTGG
GCAACACCGACCGGCACAGCATCAAGAAGAACCTGATCGGAGCCCTGCTGTTCGACAGCGGCGAAACAGC
CGAGGCCACCCGGCTGAAGAGAACCGCCAGAAGAAGATACACCAGACGGAAGAACCGGATCTGCTATCTG
CAAGAGATCTTCAGCAACGAGATGGCCAAGGTGGACGACAGCTTCTTCCACAGACTGGAAGAGTCCTTCC
TGGTGGAAGAGGATAAGAAGCACGAGCGGCACCCCATCTTCGGCAACATCGTGGACGAGGTGGCCTACCA
CGAGAAGTACCCCACCATCTACCACCTGAGAAAGAAACTGGTGGACAGCACCGACAAGGCCGACCTGCGG
CTGATCTATCTGGCCCTGGCCCACATGATCAAGTTCCGGGGCCACTTCCTGATCGAGGGCGACCTGAACC
CCGACAACAGCGACGTGGACAAGCTGTTCATCCAGCTGGTGCAGACCTACAACCAGCTGTTCGAGGAAAA
CCCCATCAACGCCAGCGGCGTGGACGCCAAGGCCATCCTGTCTGCCAGACTGAGCAAGAGCAGACGGCTG
GAAAATCTGATCGCCCAGCTGCCCGGCGAGAAGAAGAATGGCCTGTTCGGAAACCTGATTGCCCTGAGCC
TGGGCCTGACCCCCAACTTCAAGAGCAACTTCGACCTGGCCGAGGATGCCAAACTGCAGCTGAGCAAGGA
CACCTACGACGACGACCTGGACAACCTGCTGGCCCAGATCGGCGACCAGTACGCCGACCTGTTTCTGGCC
GCCAAGAACCTGTCCGACGCCATCCTGCTGAGCGACATCCTGAGAGTGAACACCGAGATCACCAAGGCCC
CCCTGAGCGCCTCTATGATCAAGAGATACGACGAGCACCACCAGGACCTGACCCTGCTGAAAGCTCTCGT
GCGGCAGCAGCTGCCTGAGAAGTACAAAGAGATTTTCTTCGACCAGAGCAAGAACGGCTACGCCGGCTAC
ATTGACGGCGGAGCCAGCCAGGAAGAGTTCTACAAGTTCATCAAGCCCATCCTGGAAAAGATGGACGGCA
CCGAGGAACTGCTCGTGAAGCTGAACAGAGAGGACCTGCTGCGGAAGCAGCGGACCTTCGACAACGGCAG
CATCCCCCACCAGATCCACCTGGGAGAGCTGCACGCCATTCTGCGGCGGCAGGAAGATTTTTACCCATTC
CTGAAGGACAACCGGGAAAAGATCGAGAAGATCCTGACCTTCCGCATCCCCTACTACGTGGGCCCTCTGG
CCAGGGGAAACAGCAGATTCGCCTGGATGACCAGAAAGAGCGAGGAAACCATCACCCCCTGGAACTTCGA
GGAAGTGGTGGACAAGGGCGCTTCCGCCCAGAGCTTCATCGAGCGGATGACCAACTTCGATAAGAACCTG
CCCAACGAGAAGGTGCTGCCCAAGCACAGCCTGCTGTACGAGTACTTCACCGTGTATAACGAGCTGACCA
AAGTGAAATACGTGACCGAGGGAATGAGAAAGCCCGCCTTCCTGAGCGGCGAGCAGAAAAAGGCCATCGT
GGACCTGCTGTTCAAGACCAACCGGAAAGTGACCGTGAAGCAGCTGAAAGAGGACTACTTCAAGAAAATC
GAGTGCTTCGACTCCGTGGAAATCTCCGGCGTGGAAGATCGGTTCAACGCCTCCCTGGGCACATACCACG
ATCTGCTGAAAATTATCAAGGACAAGGACTTCCTGGACAATGAGGAAAACGAGGACATTCTGGAAGATAT
CGTGCTGACCCTGACACTGTTTGAGGACAGAGAGATGATCGAGGAACGGCTGAAAACCTATGCCCACCTG
TTCGACGACAAAGTGATGAAGCAGCTGAAGCGGCGGAGATACACCGGCTGGGGCAGGCTGAGCCGGAAGC
TGATCAACGGCATCCGGGACAAGCAGTCCGGCAAGACAATCCTGGATTTCCTGAAGTCCGACGGCTTCGC
CAACAGAAACTTCATGCAGCTGATCCACGACGACAGCCTGACCTTTAAAGAGGACATCCAGAAAGCCCAG
GTGTCCGGCCAGGGCGATAGCCTGCACGAGCACATTGCCAATCTGGCCGGCAGCCCCGCCATTAAGAAGG
GCATCCTGCAGACAGTGAAGGTGGTGGACGAGCTCGTGAAAGTGATGGGCCGGCACAAGCCCGAGAACAT
CGTGATCGAAATGGCCAGAGAGAACCAGACCACCCAGAAGGGACAGAAGAACAGCCGCGAGAGAATGAAG
CGGATCGAAGAGGGCATCAAAGAGCTGGGCAGCCAGATCCTGAAAGAACACCCCGTGGAAAACACCCAGC
TGCAGAACGAGAAGCTGTACCTGTACTACCTGCAGAATGGGCGGGATATGTACGTGGACCAGGAACTGGA
CATCAACCGGCTGTCCGACTACGATGTGGACCATATCGTGCCTCAGAGCTTTCTGGCCGACGACTCCATC
GACAACAAGGTGCTGACCAGAAGCGACAAGAACCGGGGCAAGAGCGACAACGTGCCCTCCGAAGAGGTCG
TGAAGAAGATGAAGAACTACTGGCGGCAGCTGCTGAACGCCAAGCTGATTACCCAGAGAAAGTTCGACAA
TCTGACCAAGGCCGAGAGAGGCGGCCTGAGCGAACTGGATAAGGCCGGCTTCATCAAGAGACAGCTGGTG
GAAACCCGGCAGATCACAAAGCACGTGGCACAGATCCTGGACTCCCGGATGAACACTAAGTACGACGAGA
ATGACAAGCTGATCCGGGAAGTGAAAGTGATCACCCTGAAGTCCAAGCTGGTGTCCGATTTCCGGAAGGA
TTTCCAGTTTTACAAAGTGCGCGAGATCAACAACTACCACCACGCCCACGACGCCTACCTGAACGCCGTC
GTGGGAACCGCCCTGATCAAAAAGTACCCTGCGCTGGAAAGCGAGTTCGTGTACGGCGACTACAAGGTGT
ACGACGTGCGGAAGATGATCGCCAAGAGCGAGCAGGAAATCGGCAAGGCTACCGCCAAGTACTTCTTCTA
CAGCAACATCATGAACTTTTTCAAGACCGAGATTACCCTGGCCAACGGCGAGATCCGGAAGGCGCCTCTG
ATCGAGACAAACGGCGAAACCGGGGAGATCGTGTGGGATAAGGGCCGGGATTTTGCCACCGTGCGGAAAG
TGCTGAGCATGCCCCAAGTGAATATCGTGAAAAAGACCGAGGTGCAGACAGGCGGCTTCAGCAAAGAGTC
TATCCTGCCCAAGAGGAACAGCGATAAGCTGATCGCCAGAAAGAAGGACTGGGACCCTAAGAAGTACGGC
GGCTTCGACAGCCCCACCGTGGCCTATTCTGTGCTGGTGGTGGCCAAAGTGGAAAAGGGCAAGTCCAAGA
AACTGAAGAGTGTGAAAGAGCTGCTGGGGATCACCATCATGGAAAGAAGCAGCTTCGAGAAGAATCCCAT
CGACTTTCTGGAAGCCAAGGGCTACAAAGAAGTGAAAAAGGACCTGATCATCAAGCTGCCTAAGTACTCC
CTGTTCGAGCTGGAAAACGGCCGGAAGAGAATGCTGGCCTCTGCCGGCGAACTGCAGAAGGGAAACGAAC
TGGCCCTGCCCTCCAAATATGTGAACTTCCTGTACCTGGCCAGCCACTATGAGAAGCTGAAGGGCTCCCC
CGAGGATAATGAGCAGAAACAGCTGTTTGTGGAACAGCACAAGCACTACCTGGACGAGATCATCGAGCAG
ATCAGCGAGTTCTCCAAGAGAGTGATCCTGGCCGACGCTAATCTGGACAAAGTGCTGTCCGCCTACAACA
AGCACCGGGATAAGCCCATCAGAGAGCAGGCCGAGAATATCATCCACCTGTTTACCCTGACCAATCTGGG
AGCCCCTGCCGCCTTCAAGTACTTTGACACCACCATCGACCGGAAGAGGTACACCAGCACCAAAGAGGTG
CTGGACGCCACCCTGATCCACCAGAGCATCACCGGCCTGTACGAGACACGGATCGACCTGTCTCAGCTGG
GAGGCGACAAAAGGCCGGCGGCCACGAAAAAGGCCGGCCAGGCAAAAAAGAAAAAGTAAGAATTCCTAGA
GCTCGCTGATCAGCCTCGACTGTGCCTTCTAGTTGCCAGCCATCTGTTGTTTGCCCCTCCCCCGTGCCTT
CCTTGACCCTGGAAGGTGCCACTCCCACTGTCCTTTCCTAATAAAATGAGGAAATTGCATCGCATTGTCT
GAGTAGGTGTCATTCTATTCTGGGGGGTGGGGTGGGGCAGGACAGCAAGGGGGAGGATTGGGAAGAGAAT
AGCAGGCATGCTGGGGAGCGGCCGCAGGAACCCCTAGTGATGGAGTTGGCCACTCCCTCTCTGCGCGCTC
GCTCGCTCACTGAGGCCGGGCGACCAAAGGTCGCCCGACGCCCGGGCTTTGCCCGGGCGGCCTCAGTGAG
CGAGCGAGCGCGCAGCTGCCTGCAGGGGCGCCTGATGCGGTATTTTCTCCTTACGCATCTGTGCGGTATT
TCACACCGCATA
[95 nt withheld, positions 5963-6057]
T
[46 nt withheld, positions 6059-6104]
C
[141 nt withheld, positions 6106-6246]
CCTTTGACGTTGGAGTCCACGTTCTTT
[37 nt withheld, positions 6274-6310]
ACTCTATCTCGGGCTATTCTTTTGATTTATAAGGGATTTTGCCGATTTCGGTCTATTGGTTAAAAAATGA
GCTGATTTAACAAAAATTTAACGCGAATTTTAACAAAATATTAACGTTTACAATTTTATGGTGCACTCTC
AGTACAATCTGCTCTGATGCCGCATAGTTAAGCCAGCCCCGACACCCGCCAACACCCGCTGACGCGCCCT
GACGGGCTTGTCTGCTCCCGGCATCCGCTTACAGACAAGCTGTGACCGTCTCCGGGAGCTGCATGTGTCA
GAGGTTTTCACCGTCATCACCGAAACGCGCGAGACGAAAGGGCCTCGTGATACGCCTATTTTTATAGGTT
AATGTCATGATAATAATGGTTTCTTAGACGTCAGGTGGCACTTTTCGGGGAAATGTGCGCGGAACCCCTA
TTTGTTTATTTTTCTAAATACATTCAAATATGTATCCGCTCATGAGACAATAACCCTGATAAATGCTTCA
ATAATATTGAAAAAGGAAGAGTATGAGTATTCAACATTTCCGTGTCGCCCTTATTCCCTTTTTTGCGGCA
TTTTGCCTTCCTGTTTTTGCTCACCCAGAAACGCTGGTGAAAGTAAAAGATGCTGAAGATCAGTTGGGTG
CACGAGTGGGTTACATCGAACTGGATCTCAACAGCGGTAAGATCCTTGAGAGTTTTCGCCCCGAAGAACG
TTTTCCAATGATGAGCACTTTTAAAGTTCTGCTATGTGGCGCGGTATTATCCCGTATTGACGCCGGGCAA
GAGCAACTCGGTCGCCGCATACACTATTCTCAGAATGACTTGGTTGAGTACTCACCAGTCACAGAAAAGC
ATCTTACGGATGGCATGACAGTAAGAGAATTATGCAGTGCTGCCATAACCATGAGTGATAACACTGCGGC
CAACTTACTTCTGACAACGATCGGAGGACCGAAGGAGCTAACCGCTTTTTTGCACAACATGGGGGATCAT
GTAACTCGCCTTGATCGTTGGGAACCGGAGCTGAATGAAGCCATACCAAACGACGAGCGTGACACCACGA
TGCCTGTAGCAATGGCAACAACGTTGCGCAAACTATTAACTGGCGAACTACTTACTCTAGCTTCCCGGCA
ACAATTAATAGACTGGATGGAGGCGGATAAAGTTGCAGGACCACTTCTGCGCTCGGCCCTTCCGGCTGGC
TGGTTTATTGCTGATAAATCTGGAGCCGGTGAGCGTGGAAGCCGCGGTATCATTGCAGCACTGGGGCCAG
ATGGTAAGCCCTCCCGTATCGTAGTTATCTACACGACGGGGAGTCAGGCAACTATGGATGAACGAAATAG
ACAGATCGCTGAGATAGGTGCCTCACTGATTAAGCATTGGTAACTGTCAGACCAAGTTTACTCATATATA
CTTTAGATTGATTTAAAACTTCATTTTTAATTTAAAAGGATCTAGGTGAAGATCCTTTTTGATAATCTCA
TGACCAAAATCCCTTAACGTGAGTTTTCGTTCCACTGAGCGTCAGACCCCGTAGAAAAGATCAAAGGATC
TTCTTGAGATCCTTTTTTTCTGCGCGTAATCTGCTGCTTGCAAACAAAAAAACCACCGCTACCAGCGGTG
GTTTGTTTGCCGGATCAAGAGCTACCAACTCTTTTTCCGAAGGTAACTGGCTTCAGCAGAGCGCAGATAC
CAAATACTGTTCTTCTAGTGTAGCCGTAGTTAGGCCACCACTTCAAGAACTCTGTAGCACCGCCTACATA
CCTCGCTCTGCTAATCCTGTTACCAGTGGCTGCTGCCAGTGGCGATAAGTCGTGTCTTACCGGGTTGGAC
TCAAGACGATAGTTACCGGATAAGGCGCAGCGGTCGGGCTGAACGGGGGGTTCGTGCACACAGCCCAGCT
TGGAGCGAACGACCTACACCGAACTGAGATACCTACAGCGTGAGCTATGAGAAAGCGCCACGCTTCCCGA
AGGGAGAAAGGCGGACAGGTATCCGGTAAGCGGCAGGGTCGGAACAGGAGAGCGCACGAGGGAGCTTCCA
GGGGGAAACGCCTGGTATCTTTATAGTCCTGTCGGGTTTCGCCACCTCTGACTTGAGCGTCGATTTTTGT
GATGCTCGTCAGGGGGGCGGAGCCTATGGAAAAACGCCAGCAACGCGGCCTTTTTACGGTTCCTGGCCTT
TTGCTGGCCTTTTGCTCACATGT
