[The description below was written by a language model from this plasmid's Addgene catalogue record.]
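Description:
eSpCas9(1.1)-ABL1-gRNA2-exon4 is a mammalian expression CRISPR plasmid of about 8.5 kb, built on the eSpCas9(1.1) backbone. That backbone is an all-in-one design that supplies both a guide RNA cassette and an enhanced-specificity variant of Streptococcus pyogenes Cas9, engineered to reduce cleavage at off-target sites. The plasmid is propagated in E. coli as a high-copy vector under ampicillin selection. No feature table is provided, so the promoter driving Cas9, the origin of replication and any tags or nuclear localisation signals are not stated in the record. No mammalian selection marker or reporter is listed either.

The insert is a single 20-nucleotide guide sequence cloned through the backbone's BbsI sites, so that it sits downstream of the U6 promoter. U6 is an RNA polymerase III promoter commonly used for small RNA transcription, and in this type of vector the spacer is normally placed in front of the sgRNA scaffold to give a complete single guide RNA. The catalogue entry lists the BbsI sites as not destroyed, although this type of guide cloning normally removes them, and this cannot be checked without the sequence. The guide targets exon 4 of human ABL1 (c-Abl), within the protein kinase domain, a region shared by isoforms 1a and 1b, so both should be disrupted. It is designated guide 2.

When the plasmid is introduced into human cells, the co-expressed Cas9 and guide should cut within the ABL1 kinase-coding region, which makes the construct suitable for ABL1 knockout. The associated publication concerns the sensitivity of breast cancer cells to SRC inhibitors.
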