Addgene plasmid #163323: eSpCas9(1.1)-ABL1-gRNA2-exon4
Purpose: eCas9 ABL1 gRNA 2 (GAAGAAATACAGCCTGACGG), targeting exon 4 within the protein kinase domain of both ABL1 isoforms 1a and 1b.
Depositing lab: Val Brunton. Depositing organization: University of Edinburgh. Publication: Loss of Integrin-linked kinase sensitizes breast cancer to SRC inhibitors. Beetham H, Griffith BGC, Murina O, Loftus AE, Parry DA, Temps C, Culley J, Muir M, Unciti-Broceta A, Sims AH, Byron A, Brunton VG. Cancer Res. 2021 Dec 17. pii: 0008-5472.CAN-21-0373. doi: 10.1158/0008-5472.CAN-21-0373. PubMed 34921014.
Backbone
  Vector backbone: eSpCas9(1.1) AddGene plasmid #71814
  Backbone size w/o insert (bp): 8500
  Total vector size (bp): 8500
  Modifications to backbone: Used BbsI sites to insert 20bp gRNA
  Vector type: Mammalian Expression, CRISPR
Growth in bacteria
  Bacterial resistance: Ampicillin, 100 μg/mL
  Growth temperature: 37°C
  Growth strain: NEB Stable
  Copy number: High Copy
Gene/Insert
  Gene/Insert name: ABL1 gRNA 2_Exon4 (alt name: guide RNA targeting c-Abl)
  gRNA/shRNA sequence: GAAGAAATACAGCCTGACGG
  Species: H. sapiens (human)
  Promoter: U6
  Cloning method: Restriction Enzyme; 5′ cloning site BbsI (not destroyed); 3′ cloning site BbsI (not destroyed)
  Sequencing primers: 5′ GAGGGCCTATTTCCCATGATTCC
Resource information
  A portion of this plasmid was derived from a plasmid made by: AddGene, eSpCas9(1.1) plasmid #71814
Terms and licenses: Academic/Nonprofit Terms; Industry Terms: Not Available to Industry
How to cite: eSpCas9(1.1)-ABL1-gRNA2-exon4 was a gift from Val Brunton (Addgene plasmid # 163323 ; http://n2t.net/addgene:163323 ; RRID:Addgene_163323)
